>Addgene plasmid #158005 | pCMV-mGold-MannII-N-10 | addgene partial sequence | sequence record 333148 | CMV-F 5'-CGCAAATGGGCGGTAGGCGTG-3'
AGCAGAGCTGGTTTAGTGAACCGTCAGATCCGCTAGCGCCACCATGAAGTTAAGTCGCCAGTTCACCGTG
TTTGGCAGCGCGATCTTCTGCGTCGTAATCTTCTCACTCTACCTGATGCTGGACAGGGGTCACTTGGACT
ACCCTCGGGGCCCGCGCCAGGAGGGCTCCTTTCCGCAGGGCCAGCTTTCAATATTGCAAGAAAAGATTGA
CCATTTGGAGCGTTTGCTCGCTGAGAACAACGAGATCATCTCAAATATCAGAGACTCAGTCATCAACCTG
AGCGAGTCTGTGGAGGACGGCCCGCGGGGGTCACCAGGCAACGCCAGCCAAGGCTCCATCCACCTCCACT
CGCCACAGTTGGCCCTGCAGGCTGACCCCAGCTCCGGATCGGATCCACCGGTCGCCACCATGGTGAGCAA
GGGCGAGGAGCTGTTCACCGGGGTGGTGCCCATCCTGGTCGAGCTGGACGGCGACGTAAACGGCCACAAG
TTCAGCGTGTCCGGCGAGGGCGAGGGCGATGCCACCTACGGCAAGCTGACCCTGAAGTTCATCTGCACCA
CCGGCAAGCTGCCCGTGCCCTGGCCCACCCTCGTGACCAGCCTGGGCTACGGCCTGCAGTGCTTCGCCCG
CTACCCCGACCACATGAAGCAGCACGACTTCTTCAAGTCCGCCATGCCCGAAGGCTACGTCCAGGAGCGC
ACCATCTTCTTCAAGGACGACGGCAACTACAAGACCCGCGCCGAGGTGAAGTTCGAGGGCGACACCCTGG
TGAACCGCATCGAGCTGAAGGGCATCGACTTCAAGGAGGACGGCAACATCCTGGGGCACAAGCTGGAGTA
CAACTACAACAGCCACAACGTCTATATCACCGCCGACAAGCAGAAGAACGGCATCAAGG
