[The description below was written by a language model from this plasmid's Addgene catalogue record.]
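Description:
pCMV-mGold-MannII-N-10 is a mammalian expression plasmid of about 5 kb, built on a pCMV backbone, that labels the Golgi apparatus with the yellow fluorescent protein mGold. It is maintained as a high-copy plasmid in E. coli under kanamycin selection. It also carries a neomycin resistance marker, so transfected mammalian cells can be selected with G418. The record gives no feature table, so the origin of replication and other backbone elements are not itemised. The listed 3′ sequencing primer implies an SV40 polyadenylation signal downstream of the coding region.

The payload is a fusion protein driven by the CMV promoter, a strong constitutive promoter in most mammalian cell lines. The insert is a fragment of mouse alpha-mannosidase II (Man2a1) limited to amino acids 1–112. This N-terminal portion of a resident Golgi enzyme acts as the targeting sequence rather than as an active enzyme. mGold is fused to the C-terminal end of this fragment. In the plasmid name, "N-10" means that the targeting sequence lies N-terminal to the fluorescent protein and is joined to it by a 10-residue linker.

The plasmid was made by replacing the fluorescent protein in an existing MannII fusion plasmid with mGold. The depositor notes that automated plasmid maps wrongly annotate the fluorescent protein as mVenus, and that the encoded protein is in fact mGold. The construct is intended for transfection into mammalian cells to visualise Golgi morphology and localisation by fluorescence microscopy. It also shows how mGold performs as a fusion tag in a subcellular targeting context.
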