Addgene plasmid #158005: pCMV-mGold-MannII-N-10
Purpose: Visualization of Golgi in mammalian cells using mGold
Depositing lab: Francois St-Pierre. Publication: Versatile phenotype-activated cell sorting. Lee J, Liu Z, Suzuki PH, Ahrens JF, Lai S, Lu X, Guan S, St-Pierre F. Sci Adv. 2020 Oct 23;6(43). pii: 6/43/eabb7438. doi: 10.1126/sciadv.abb7438. Print 2020 Oct. PubMed 33097540.
Backbone
  Vector backbone: pCMV
  Total vector size (bp): 5023
  Vector type: Mammalian Expression
  Selectable markers: Neomycin (select with G418)
Growth in bacteria
  Bacterial resistance: Kanamycin, 50 μg/mL
  Growth temperature: 37°C
  Growth strain: DH5alpha
  Copy number: High Copy
Gene/Insert
  Gene/Insert name: MannII
  Species: M. musculus (mouse)
  Mutation: Insert contains only aa 1-112 of MannII
  GenBank ID: NM_008549.2
  Entrez Gene: Man2a1 (a.k.a. Mana-2, Mana2, Map-2)
  Promoter: CMV
  Tag / fusion protein: mGold (C terminal on backbone)
  Cloning method: Unknown
  Sequencing primers: 5′ CMV-F; 3′ SV40pA-R
Terms and licenses: Academic/Nonprofit Terms; Industry Terms: Not Available to Industry
Depositor comments: Existing fluorescent protein in plasmid Adggene# 56332 was replaced with mGold. "N-10" of the name of the plasmid indicates the position of the tag (N- or C-terminal with respect to the fluorescent protein) and the number of residues in the linker between the two proteins. Please note that the mVenus annotation in the plasmid map is incorrect, as this plasmid encodes mGold.
How to cite: pCMV-mGold-MannII-N-10 was a gift from Francois St-Pierre (Addgene plasmid # 158005 ; http://n2t.net/addgene:158005 ; RRID:Addgene_158005)
